>Addgene plasmid #214006 | pEM7068 | addgene full sequence | sequence record 424911 | Addgene NGS Result
CTCGAGGATCCCGGGTACCTGCAGCTAGCGTCGACGAAAGGCTACGGCCGTTAATTGGTCGCCTGAGAAG
TTACGGAGAGTAAAA
[114 nt withheld, positions 86-199]
TGATTTTTTCGCATATTTTTCTTGCAAAGTTGGGTTGAGCTGGCTAGATTAGCCAGCCAATCTTTTGTAT
GTCTGTACGTTTCCATTTGAGTATCCTGAAAACGGGCTTTTCAGCATGGTACGTACATATTAAATAGTAG
GAGTGCATAGTGGCCCGTATAGCAGGCATTAACATTCCTGATCAGAAACACGCCGTGATCGCGTTAACTT
CGATCTACGGTGTCGGCAAGACCCGTTCTAAAGCCATCCTGGCTGGAATTCATAAGGAGGAAAAACATAT
GAGCAAAGGCGAAGAACTGTTCACCGGGGTGGTGCCCATCCTGGTCGAGCTGGACGGCGACGTAAACGGC
CACAAGTTCAGCGTGTCCGGCGAGGGCGAGGGCGATGCCACCTACGGCAAGCTGACCCTGAAGTTCATCT
GCACCACCGGCAAGCTGCCCGTGCCCTGGCCCACCCTCGTGACCACCCTGACCTACGGCGTGCAGTGCTT
CAGCCGCTACCCCGACCACATGAAGCAGCACGACTTCTTCAAGTCCGCCATGCCCGAAGGCTACGTCCAG
GAGCGCACCATCTTCTTCAAGGACGACGGCAACTACAAGACCCGCGCCGAGGTGAAGTTCGAGGGCGACA
CCCTGGTGAACCGCATCGAGCTGAAGGGCATCGACTTCAAGGAGGACGGCAACATCCTGGGGCACAAGCT
GGAGTACAACTACAACAGCCACAACGTCTATATCATGGCCGACAAGCAGAAGAACGGCATCAAGGTGAAC
TTCAAGATCCGCCACAACATCGAGGACGGCAGCGTGCAGCTCGCCGACCACTACCAGCAGAACACCCCCA
TCGGCGACGGCCCCGTGCTGCTGCCCGACAACCACTACCTGAGCACCCAGTCCGCCCTGAGCAAAGACCC
CAACGAGAAGCGCGATCACATGGTCCTGCTGGAGTTCGTGACCGCCGCCGGGATCACTCTCGGCATGGAT
GAACTGTATAAAAGGCCTGCAGCAAACGACGAAAACTACGCTGCATCAGTTTAATAATCTAGAGGCATCA
AATAAAACGAAAGGCTCAGTCGAAAGACTGGGCCTTTCGTTTTATCTGTTGTTTGTCGGTGAACGCTCTC
CTGAGTAGGACAAATCCGCCGCCCTAGACCTAGGCGGAGATATTCCGCTTCCTCGCTCACTGACTCGCTC
CGCTCGGTCGTTCGGCTGCGGCGAGCGGTACCGGCTTACTGGCGGGGCGGAAATTTCCTGGAAGATGCCA
GGAAGAAACTTAACAGGGAAGCGATAAGGCCACGGCAGAGCCGTTTTTCCATAGGCTCCGCCCCCCTGAC
AAGCATCACGAAATCTGACGCTCAAATCAGTGGTGGCGAAACCCGACAGGACTTAAAGATACCAGGCGTT
TCCCCCTGGTGGCTCCCTCGTGCGCTCTCCTGTTCCTGCCTTTCGGTTTACCGGTGTCACTCCGCTGTTA
TGGCCGCGTTTATCTCATTCCACGCCTGACACTCGGTTCCGGGAAGGCAGTTCGCTCCAAGCTGGACTGT
ATGCACGAACCCCCCGTTCAGTCCGACTGCTGCGCCTGTTCCGGTAACTATCGACTTGAGTCCAAGCCGG
AAAGACACGACAAAGCGCCACTGGCAGCAGCCACTGGTAAGAGGGTGTACAAGAGATTACTGATGCAGAG
TTCTTGAAGTCAGAGCCAAACTACGGCTAAACTGGAAGGACGAATTTGGTGGCAGCGGTCTTGTACACCC
TGTTACCACGGTTCAGAAGTTCCCCAACTTACTGAACCTTCGAAAAACCACCTCCCCAGGTGGTTTTTTC
GTTTTCAGAGCAAGAGATTACGACGCAACGGAAAGGATCTCAAGAGGTTCATCTTACTAGTGCTTGGATT
CTCACCAATAAAAAACGCCCGGCGGCAACCGAGCGTTCTGAACAAATCCAGATGGAGTTCTGAGGTCATT
ACTGGATCTATCAACAGGAGTCCAAGCGAGCTCGTAAACTTGGTCTGACAGTTACCAATGCTTAATCAGT
GAGGCACCTATCTCAGCGATCTGTCTATTTCGTTCATCCATAGTTGCCTGACTCCCCGTCGTGTAGATAA
CTACGATACGGGAGGGCTTACCATCTGGCCCCAGTGCTGCAATGATACCGCGAGACCCACGCTCACCGGC
TCCAGATTTATCAGCAATAAACCAGCCAGCCGGAAGGGCCGAGCGCAGAAGTGGTCCTGCAACTTTATCC
GCCTCCATCCAGTCTATTAATTGTTGCCGGGAAGCTAGAGTAAGTAGTTCGCCAGTTAATAGTTTGCGCA
ACGTTGTTGCCATTGCTACAGGCATCGTGGTGTCACGCTCGTCGTTTGGTATGGCTTCATTCAGCTCCGG
TTCCCAACGATCAAGGCGAGTTACATGATCCCCCATGTTGTGCAAAAAAGCGGTTAGCTCCTTCGGTCCT
CCGATCGTTGTCAGAAGTAAGTTGGCCGCAGTGTTATCACTCATGGTTATGGCAGCACTGCATAATTCTC
TTACTGTCATGCCATCCGTAAGATGCTTTTCTGTGACTGGTGAGTACTCAACCAAGTCATTCTGAGAATA
GTGTATGCGGCGACCGAGTTGCTCTTGCCCGGCGTCAATACGGGATAATACCGCGCCACATAGCAGAACT
TTAAAAGTGCTCATCATTGGAAAACGTTCTTCGGGGCGAAAACTCTCAAGGATCTTACCGCTGTTGAGAT
CCAGTTCGATGTAACCCACTCGTGCACCCAACTGATCTTCAGCATCTTTTACTTTCACCAGCGTTTCTGG
GTGAGCAAAAACAGGAAGGCAAAATGCCGCAAAAAAGGGAATAAGGGCGACACGGAAATGTTGAATACTC
ATACTCTTCCTTTTTCAATATTATTGAAGCATTTATCAGGGTTATTGTCTCATGAGCGGATACATATTTG
AATGTATTTAGAAAAATAAACAAATAGGGGTTCCGCGCACATTTCCCCGAAAAGTGCCACCTGACGTCTA
AGAAACCATTATTATCATGACATTAACCTATAAAAATAGGCGTATCACGAGGCCCTTTCGTCTTCAC
Features (pLannotate 1.2.2; 11 found; start..end, strand, type, name):
     86..199     +  CDS            rpmJ (sequence withheld): RL36_ECOLI - Experimental evidence at protein level: Swiss-Prot protein existence level 1. From Escherichia coli (strain K12).
    269..380     +  ncRNA          Alpha RBS: Accession: RF00140 - Alpha operon ribosome binding site
    478..1191    +  CDS            GFP (S65T): GFP (S65T) is a basic (constitutively fluorescent) green fluorescent protein published in 1995, derived from Aequorea victoria.
   1201..1221    +  CDS            ssrA tag (LVA) (fragment): C-terminal peptide that mediates degradation in bacteria through the ClpXP and ClpAP proteases (McGinness et al., 2006) mutant LVA variant that confers accelerated degradation under some conditions (Andersen et al., 1998)
   1248..1334    +  terminator     rrnB T1 terminator: Escherichia coli rrnB; transcription terminator T1 from the E. coli rrnB gene
   1362..1418    -  rep_origin     RSF ori (fragment): Plasmids containing the RSF 1030 origin of replication can be propagated in E. coli cells that contain additional plasmids with compatible origins.
   1505..1849    -  rep_origin     p15A ori (fragment): Plasmids containing the medium-copy-number p15A origin of replication can be propagated in E. coli cells that contain a second plasmid with the ColE1 origin.
   1919..2020    +  ncRNA          RNAI: Accession: RF00106 - RNAI
   2087..2181    -  terminator     lambda t0 terminator: transcription terminator from phage lambda
   2211..3071    -  CDS            AmpR: β-lactamase; bla; confers resistance to ampicillin, carbenicillin, and related antibiotics
   3072..3176    -  promoter       AmpR promoter: bla
