[The description below was written by a language model from this plasmid's Addgene catalogue record and pLannotate feature annotations shown in this document.]
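Description:
pEM7068 is a small (about 3.3 kb) bacterial expression plasmid built on the pKH70-PrpsM backbone and designed to produce a destabilised green fluorescent reporter in Gram-negative bacteria. It is selected through an ampicillin resistance cassette (β-lactamase with its native bla promoter, followed by the phage lambda t0 terminator). The record lists it as low copy. The automated annotation detects fragments matching p15A and RSF-type origins together with an RNAI element, which fits a p15A-family replicon, compatible in principle with ColE1-type plasmids, although the catalogue fields do not name the origin explicitly.

The payload is a synthetic eGFP coding sequence, which the annotation tool recognises as a GFP S65T-type protein. It is fused at its C-terminus to an ssrA degradation tag. The catalogue specifies the ASV variant. The feature table labels the tag only as a partial match to the related LVA variant, as expected given that these variants differ in their last residues. ssrA tags direct proteins to the ClpXP and ClpAP proteases, so the reporter is turned over rather than accumulating, and fluorescence follows current expression more closely than with stable GFP. Expression is driven by PrpsM, the promoter of a ribosomal protein gene. The upstream region carried with it includes sequence annotated as rpmJ and the alpha operon ribosome binding site, reflecting its native chromosomal context. The rrnB T1 terminator ends the transcript. The insert was assembled by Gibson cloning, and the plasmid belongs to a toolkit of standardised fluorescent reporters for Gram-negative bacteria.
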