Addgene plasmid #214006: pEM7068
Purpose: PrpsM driven expression of ssrA-tagged eGFP (ASV)
Depositing lab: Marc Erhardt. Depositing organization: Humboldt-Universitaet zu Berlin. Publication: Fluorescent tools for the standardized work in Gram-negative bacteria. Delgadillo-Guevara M, Halte M, Erhardt M, Popp PF. J Biol Eng. 2024 Apr 8;18(1):25. doi: 10.1186/s13036-024-00420-9. PubMed 38589953.
Backbone
  Vector backbone: pKH70-PrpsM
  Vector type: Bacterial Expression
Growth in bacteria
  Bacterial resistance: Ampicillin, 100 μg/mL
  Growth temperature: 37°C
  Growth strain: DH5alpha
  Copy number: Low Copy
Gene/Insert
  Gene/Insert name: eGFP-ASV
  Species: Synthetic
  Promoter: PrpsM
  Cloning method: Gibson Cloning
Terms and licenses: Academic/Nonprofit Terms; Industry Terms: Not Available to Industry
How to cite: pEM7068 was a gift from Marc Erhardt (Addgene plasmid # 214006 ; http://n2t.net/addgene:214006 ; RRID:Addgene_214006)
